Addgene plasmid #56212: mIFP-Annexin-12
Purpose: Localization: Membrane, Excitation: 683, Emission: 704
Depositing lab: Michael Davidson. Publication: A naturally monomeric infrared fluorescent protein for protein labeling in vivo. Yu D, Baird MA, Allen JR, Howe ES, Klassen MP, Reade A, Makhijani K, Song Y, Liu S, Murthy Z, Zhang SQ, Weiner OD, Kornberg TB, Jan YN, Davidson MW, Shu X. Nat Methods. 2015 Aug;12(8):763-765. doi: 10.1038/nmeth.3447. Epub 2015 Jun 22. PubMed 26098020.
Backbone
  Vector backbone: mIFP
  Backbone size w/o insert (bp): 4750
  Vector type: Mammalian Expression
  Selectable markers: Neomycin (select with G418)
Growth in bacteria
  Bacterial resistance: Kanamycin, 50 μg/mL
  Growth temperature: 37°C
  Growth strain: DH5alpha
  Copy number: High Copy
Gene/Insert
  Gene/Insert name: Annexin (alt name: NM_001153.3)
  Species: H. sapiens (human)
  Entrez Gene: ANXA4 (a.k.a. ANX4, HEL-S-274, P32.5, PAP-II, PIG28, PP4-X, ZAP36)
  Promoter: CMV
  Tag / fusion protein: mIFP
  Cloning method: Unknown
  Sequencing primers: 5′ CMV-F; 3′ SV40pA-R
Terms and licenses: Academic/Nonprofit Terms; Industry Terms
Depositor comments: . Excitation = 683; Emission = 704
How to cite: mIFP-Annexin-12 was a gift from Michael Davidson (Addgene plasmid # 56212)
