[The description below was written by a language model from this plasmid's Addgene catalogue record and pLannotate feature annotations shown in this document.]
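Description:
mIFP-Annexin-12 is a mammalian expression plasmid that produces human annexin A4 (ANXA4) fused to mIFP, a monomeric near-infrared fluorescent protein derived from a Bradyrhizobium bacteriophytochrome. The sequenced plasmid is about 5.9 kb. Its layout resembles the common C1-type fluorescent protein fusion vectors: the CMV immediate-early enhancer and promoter are followed by the mIFP coding region, a short remnant of a multiple cloning site acting as a linker, the ANXA4 open reading frame, and an SV40 polyadenylation signal. This places mIFP at the N-terminus of annexin. The "12" in the name probably refers to the linker length, although the record does not say so. The automated annotation places mIFP on the minus strand, which would be incompatible with an in-frame fusion driven by CMV. This is most likely an annotation artefact, but it cannot be resolved from the table alone.

The plasmid replicates in E. coli from a high-copy ColE1/pUC-type origin and also carries an f1 origin. A single Tn5 NeoR/KanR gene is driven by tandem bacterial (bla) and SV40 early promoters and terminated by the HSV TK poly(A) signal, giving kanamycin resistance in bacteria and G418 selection in mammalian cells. The short large T antigen, ble and bGH fragments listed in the table appear to be backbone remnants rather than functional elements.

The construct is intended as a membrane localization marker for live-cell imaging, since annexin A4 is a calcium-dependent phospholipid-binding protein. Excitation is at 683 nm and emission at 704 nm, leaving visible channels free for other fluorophores. mIFP fluorescence requires the cofactor biliverdin.
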