Features (pLannotate 1.2.2; 15 found; start..end, strand, type, name):
     52..355     +  enhancer       CMV enhancer: human cytomegalovirus immediate early enhancer
    356..559     +  promoter       CMV promoter: human cytomegalovirus (CMV) immediate early promoter
    597..1556    -  CDS            mIFP: mIFP is a basic (constitutively fluorescent) near ir fluorescent protein published in 2015, derived from Bradyrhizobium sp.. It has very low acid sensitivity. It requires the cofactor biliverdin for fluorescence.
   1565..1599    +  misc_feature   MCS (fragment): multiple cloning site
   1606..2562    +  CDS            ANXA4: ANXA4_HUMAN - Also known as ANX4. Experimental evidence at protein level: Swiss-Prot protein existence level 1. Calcium/phospholipid-binding protein which promotes membrane fusion and is involved in exocytosis. From Homo sapiens (Human).
   2588..2672    +  CDS            large T antigen (fragment): large T antigen from SV40 (simian virus 40)
   2695..2816    +  polyA_signal   SV40 poly(A) signal: SV40 polyadenylation signal
   2850..3278    -  rep_origin     f1 ori (sequence partly withheld): f1 bacteriophage origin of replication; arrow indicates direction of (+) strand synthesis
   3305..3409    +  promoter       AmpR promoter: bla
   3411..3768    +  promoter       SV40 promoter: SV40 enhancer and early promoter
   3803..4597    +  CDS            NeoR/KanR: aminoglycoside phosphotransferase from Tn5; aph(3')-II (or nptII); confers resistance to neomycin, kanamycin, and G418 (Geneticin®)
   4618..4770    +  CDS            ble (fragment): BLE_KLEPN - Experimental evidence at protein level: Swiss-Prot protein existence level 1. Binding protein with a strong affinity to the bleomycin family of antibiotics. Binds to CL990; an antimitotic-antibiotic compound. From Klebsiella pneumoniae.
   4829..4876    +  polyA_signal   HSV TK poly(A) signal: herpes simplex virus thymidine kinase polyadenylation signal (Cole and Stacy, 1985)
   4967..4983    -  polyA_signal   bGH poly(A) signal (fragment): bovine growth hormone polyadenylation signal
   5205..5793    +  rep_origin     ori: high-copy-number ColE1/pMB1/pBR322/pUC origin of replication
>Addgene plasmid #56212 | mIFP-Annexin-12 | addgene full sequence | sequence record 218646 | Addgene NGS Result
ATAGTAATCAATTACGGGGTCATTAGTTCATAGCCCATATATGGAGTTCCGCGTTACATAACTTACGGTA
AATGGCCCGCCTGGCTGACCGCCCAACGACCCCCGCCCATTGACGTCAATAATGACGTATGTTCCCATAG
TAACGCCAATAGGGACTTTCCATTGACGTCAATGGGTGGAGTATTTACGGTAAACTGCCCACTTGGCAGT
ACATCAAGTGTATCATATGCCAAGTACGCCCCCTATTGACGTCAATGACGGTAAATGGCCCGCCTGGCAT
TATGCCCAGTACATGACCTTATGGGACTTTCCTACTTGGCAGTACATCTACGTATTAGTCATCGCTATTA
CCATGGTGATGCGGTTTTGGCAGTACATCAATGGGCGTGGATAGCGGTTTGACTCACGGGGATTTCCAAG
TCTCCACCCCATTGACGTCAATGGGAGTTTGTTTTGGCACCAAAATCAACGGGACTTTCCAAAATGTCGT
AACAACTCCGCCCCATTGACGCAAATGGGCGGTAGGCGTGTACGGTGGGAGGTCTATATAAGCAGAGCTG
GTTTAGTGAACCGTCAGATCCGCTAGCGCTACCGGATTTGGACTGAGACTGTGCAAAGCTCTCCAGCGTC
GCGATGCGGATCGCACAAGTTTCCGCCAGCGCTTCGCCAGCAGCGCGAATGTGGAACGGAACGAAGCGCG
GTTCGTAGTGGTGGCAAGCGATCAGACCCCACAGACGACCAGACACCATCAGAGAGCAAACCAGGGTCGC
GCCAACGCCCATGTCCTGCATGTATTTCTGGTGGATCGGGGACATAGAGCGCAGGCAAGACAGGGACATA
TCCAGATCACGACCGTTCAGCGGGCTGATGCGCGGCTGTAGCGGAACCGGAGTATAGTTCACATCTACCA
GCAGGCGAACACGGTTATGTTCGTACAGGCGACGAGCGATCTGCGGAATAGTAGACGCCGGGTAGCGGTT
ACCCAGGAACGCTTCCAGGTCCGCACGACGACGTTCGGACAGAATTTCGCCATTACCCTCTTCATCGAAA
CGTACTACCATCACACGGTCGTAGCCAGTAATCTCACGGATAATAGTCGCGGTTTCGTCACACAGGCCCA
TCAGGGAGGATGAAGAAGTGATACGATGAAACGCACCGTCCAGAGCCGGCGCAATGTTAGTGGTCTTGGT
TGCTGGTTCCAGTTCTACGATCAGGCCGCCGTTAGACGGACGATGAATGGTACAGTCCACACGACGCGGC
GGAGAACCCACGGTACAACGCAGGGTCATCGGAGCCAGGTGCAGCGGGCCGTTCAGGTGCGGCAGGATCT
GCAAAGGCAGATCGCCGCCCAGGTCACGCAGCGGACGGCCAACAACAGAGTTGGTGTTCAGGAACTCCGC
AGCGTTAATAGAAGCCTGGATCACCACGTTGTCCGGCTCTTTCACAGCCAGCAGGATACCGTGCGGCTGA
ATGGAGCCCGCCAGGTGGATCTGCTCGCGTTCACAGTTAGCCAGAAACGCGTGGCCGAATGCTGAGGTAG
TCAGCGGTACCGACATGGTGGCGACCGGACTCAGATCTCGAGCTCAAGCTTCGAATTCTATGGCCATGGC
AACCAAAGGAGGTACTGTCAAAGCTGCTTCAGGATTCAATGCCATGGAAGATGCCCAGACCCTGAGGAAG
GCCATGAAAGGGCTCGGCACCGATGAAGACGCCATTATTAGCGTCCTTGCCTACCGCAACACCGCCCAGC
GCCAGGAGATCAGGACAGCCTACAAGAGCACCATCGGCAGGGACTTGATAGACGACCTGAAGTCAGAACT
GAGTGGCAACTTCGAGCAGGTGATTGTGGGGATGATGACGCCCACGGTGCTGTATGACGTGCAAGAGCTG
CGAAGGGCCATGAAGGGAGCCGGCACTGATGAGGGCTGCCTAATTGAGATCCTGGCCTCCCGGACCCCTG
AGGAGATCCGGCGCATAAGCCAAACCTACCAGCAGCAATATGGACGGAGCCTTGAAGATGACATTCGCTC
TGACACATCGTTCATGTTCCAGCGAGTGCTGGTGTCTCTGTCAGCTGGTGGGAGGGATGAAGGAAATTAT
CTGGACGATGCTCTCGTGAGACAGGATGCCCAGGACCTGTATGAGGCTGGAGAGAAGAAATGGGGGACAG
ATGAGGTGAAATTTCTAACTGTTCTCTGTTCCCGGAACCGAAATCACCTGTTGCATGTGTTTGATGAATA
CAAAAGGATATCACAGAAGGATATTGAACAGAGTATTAAATCTGAAACATCTGGTAGCTTTGAAGATGCT
CTGCTGGCTATAGTAAAGTGCATGAGGAACAAATCTGCATATTTTGCTGAAAAGCTCTATAAATCGATGA
AGGGCTTGGGCACCGATGATAACACCCTCATCAGAGTGATGGTTTCTCGAGCAGAAATTGACATGTTGGA
TATCCGGGCACACTTCAAGAGACTCTATGGAAAGTCTCTGTACTCGTTCATCAAGGGTGACACATCTGGA
GACTACAGGAAAGTACTGCTTGTTCTCTGTGGAGGAGATGATTAAGGATCCACCGGATCTAGATAACTGA
TCATAATCAGCCATACCACATTTGTAGAGGTTTTACTTGCTTTAAAAAACCTCCCACACCTCCCCCTGAA
CCTGAAACATAAAATGAATGCAATTGTTGTTGTTAACTTGTTTATTGCAGCTTATAATGGTTACAAATAA
AGCAATAGCATCACAAATTTCACAAATAAAGCATTTTTTTCACTGCATTCTAGTTGTGGTTTGTCCAAAC
TCATCAATGTATCTTAACGCGTAAATTGTAAGCGTTAATATTTTGTTAAAATTCGCGTTAAATTTTTGTT
AAATCAGCTCATTTTTTAACCAATAGGCCGAAATCGGCAAAATCCCTTATAAATCAAAAGAATAGACCGA
GATAGGGT
[37 nt withheld, positions 2949-2985]
AAAGAACGTGGACTCCAACGTCAAAGG
[49 nt withheld, positions 3013-3061]
T
[91 nt withheld, positions 3063-3153]
G
[124 nt withheld, positions 3155-3278]
CAGGTGGCACTTTTCGGGGAAATGTGCGCGGAACCCCTATTTGTTTATTTTTCTAAATACATTCAAATAT
GTATCCGCTCATGAGACAATAACCCTGATAAATGCTTCAATAATATTGAAAAAGGAAGAGTCCTGAGGCG
GAAAGAACCAGCTGTGGAATGTGTGTCAGTTAGGGTGTGGAAAGTCCCCAGGCTCCCCAGCAGGCAGAAG
TATGCAAAGCATGCATCTCAATTAGTCAGCAACCAGGTGTGGAAAGTCCCCAGGCTCCCCAGCAGGCAGA
AGTATGCAAAGCATGCATCTCAATTAGTCAGCAACCATAGTCCCGCCCCTAACTCCGCCCATCCCGCCCC
TAACTCCGCCCAGTTCCGCCCATTCTCCGCCCCATGGCTGACTAATTTTTTTTATTTATGCAGAGGCCGA
GGCCGCCTCGGCCTCTGAGCTATTCCAGAAGTAGTGAGGAGGCTTTTTTGGAGGCCTAGGCTTTTGCAAA
GATCGATCAAGAGACAGGATGAGGATCGTTTCGCATGATTGAACAAGATGGATTGCACGCAGGTTCTCCG
GCCGCTTGGGTGGAGAGGCTATTCGGCTATGACTGGGCACAACAGACAATCGGCTGCTCTGATGCCGCCG
TGTTCCGGCTGTCAGCGCAGGGGCGCCCGGTTCTTTTTGTCAAGACCGACCTGTCCGGTGCCCTGAATGA
ACTGCAAGACGAGGCAGCGCGGCTATCGTGGCTGGCCACGACGGGCGTTCCTTGCGCAGCTGTGCTCGAC
GTTGTCACTGAAGCGGGAAGGGACTGGCTGCTATTGGGCGAAGTGCCGGGGCAGGATCTCCTGTCATCTC
ACCTTGCTCCTGCCGAGAAAGTATCCATCATGGCTGATGCAATGCGGCGGCTGCATACGCTTGATCCGGC
TACCTGCCCATTCGACCACCAAGCGAAACATCGCATCGAGCGAGCACGTACTCGGATGGAAGCCGGTCTT
GTCGATCAGGATGATCTGGACGAAGAGCATCAGGGGCTCGCGCCAGCCGAACTGTTCGCCAGGCTCAAGG
CGAGCATGCCCGACGGCGAGGATCTCGTCGTGACCCATGGCGATGCCTGCTTGCCGAATATCATGGTGGA
AAATGGCCGCTTTTCTGGATTCATCGACTGTGGCCGGCTGGGTGTGGCGGACCGCTATCAGGACATAGCG
TTGGCTACCCGTGATATTGCTGAAGAGCTTGGCGGCGAATGGGCTGACCGCTTCCTCGTGCTTTACGGTA
TCGCCGCTCCCGATTCGCAGCGCATCGCCTTCTATCGCCTTCTTGACGAGTTCTTCTGAGCGGGACTCTG
GGGTTCGAAATGACCGACCAAGCGACGCCCAACCTGCCATCACGAGATTTCGATTCCACCGCCGCCTTCT
ATGAAAGGTTGGGCTTCGGAATCGTTTTCCGGGACGCCGGCTGGATGATCCTCCAGCGCGGGGATCTCAT
GCTGGAGTTCTTCGCCCACCCTAGGGGGAGGCTAACTGAAACACGGAAGGAGACAATACCGGAAGGAACC
CGCGCTATGACGGCAATAAAAAGACAGAATAAAACGCACGGTGTTGGGTCGTTTGTTCATAAACGCGGGG
TTCGGTCCCAGGGCTGGCACTCTGTCGATACCCCACCGAGACCCCATTGGGGCCAATACGCCCGCGTTTC
TTCCTTTTCCCCACCCCACCCCCCAAGTTCGGGTGAAGGCCCAGGGCTCGCAGCCAACGTCGGGGCGGCA
GGCCCTGCCATAGCCTCAGGTTACTCATATATACTTTAGATTGATTTAAAACTTCATTTTTAATTTAAAA
GGATCTAGGTGAAGATCCTTTTTGATAATCTCATGACCAAAATCCCTTAACGTGAGTTTTCGTTCCACTG
AGCGTCAGACCCCGTAGAAAAGATCAAAGGATCTTCTTGAGATCCTTTTTTTCTGCGCGTAATCTGCTGC
TTGCAAACAAAAAAACCACCGCTACCAGCGGTGGTTTGTTTGCCGGATCAAGAGCTACCAACTCTTTTTC
CGAAGGTAACTGGCTTCAGCAGAGCGCAGATACCAAATACTGTTCTTCTAGTGTAGCCGTAGTTAGGCCA
CCACTTCAAGAACTCTGTAGCACCGCCTACATACCTCGCTCTGCTAATCCTGTTACCAGTGGCTGCTGCC
AGTGGCGATAAGTCGTGTCTTACCGGGTTGGACTCAAGACGATAGTTACCGGATAAGGCGCAGCGGTCGG
GCTGAACGGGGGGTTCGTGCACACAGCCCAGCTTGGAGCGAACGACCTACACCGAACTGAGATACCTACA
GCGTGAGCTATGAGAAAGCGCCACGCTTCCCGAAGGGAGAAAGGCGGACAGGTATCCGGTAAGCGGCAGG
GTCGGAACAGGAGAGCGCACGAGGGAGCTTCCAGGGGGAAACGCCTGGTATCTTTATAGTCCTGTCGGGT
TTCGCCACCTCTGACTTGAGCGTCGATTTTTGTGATGCTCGTCAGGGGGGCGGAGCCTATGGAAAAACGC
CAGCAACGCGGCCTTTTTACGGTTCCTGGCCTTTTGCTGGCCTTTTGCTCACATGTTCTTTCCTGCGTTA
TCCCCTGATTCTGTGGATAACCGTATTACCGCCATGCATTAGTTATTA
